>Addgene plasmid #144352 | TFORF2755 | addgene full sequence | sequence record 404196 | Addgene NGS Result
TTAATGTAGTCTTATGCAATACTCTTGTAGTCTTGCAACATGGTAACGATGAGTTAGCAACATGCCTTAC
AAGGAGAGAAAAAGCACCGTGCATGCCGATTGGTGGAAGTAAGGTGGTACGATCGTGCCTTATTAGGAAG
GCAACAGACGGGTCTGACATGGATTGGACGAACCACTGAATTGCCGCATTGCAGAGATATTGTATTTAAG
TGCCTAGCTCGATACATAAACGGGTCTCTCTGGTTAGACCAGATCTGAGCCTGGGAGCTCTCTGGCTAAC
TAGGGAACCCACTGCTTAAGCCTCAATAAAGCTTGCCTTGAGTGCTTCAAGTAGTGTGTGCCCGTCTGTT
GTGTGACTCTGGTAACTAGAGATCCCTCAGACCCTTTTAGTCAGTGTGGAAAATCTCTAGCAGTGGCGCC
CGAACAGGGACTTGAAAGCGAAAGGGAAACCAGAGGAGCTCTCTCGACGCAGGACTCGGCTTGCTGAAGC
GCGCACGGCAAGAGGCGAGGGGCGGCGACTGGTGAGTACGCCAAAAATTTTGACTAGCGGAGGCTAGAAG
GAGAGAGATGGGTGCGAGAGCGTCAGTATTAAGCGGGGGAGAATTAGATCGCGATGGGAAAAAATTCGGT
TAAGGCCAGGGGGAAAGAAAAAATATAAATTAAAACATATAGTATGGGCAAGCAGGGAGCTAGAACGATT
CGCAGTTAATCCTGGCCTGTTAGAAACATCAGAAGGCTGTAGACAAATACTGGGACAGCTACAACCATCC
CTTCAGACAGGATCAGAAGAACTTAGATCATTATATAATACAGTAGCAACCCTCTATTGTGTGCATCAAA
GGATAGAGATAAAAGACACCAAGGAAGCTTTAGACAAGATAGAGGAAGAGCAAAACAAAAGTAAGACCAC
CGCACAGCAAGCGGCCGCTGATCTTCAGACCTGGAGGAGGAGATATGAGGGACAATTGGAGAAGTGAATT
ATATAAATATAAAGTAGTAAAAATTGAACCATTAGGAGTAGCACCCACCAAGGCAAAGAGAAGAGTGGTG
CAGAGAGAAAAAAGAGCAGTGGGAATAGGAGCTTTGTTCCTTGGGTTCTTGGGAGCAGCAGGAAGCACTA
TGGGCGCAGCGTCAATGACGCTGACGGTACAGGCCAGACAATTATTGTCTGGTATAGTGCAGCAGCAGAA
CAATTTGCTGAGGGCTATTGAGGCGCAACAGCATCTGTTGCAACTCACAGTCTGGGGCATCAAGCAGCTC
CAGGCAAGAATCCTGGCTGTGGAAAGATACCTAAAGGATCAACAGCTCCTGGGGATTTGGGGTTGCTCTG
GAAAACTCATTTGCACCACTGCTGTGCCTTGGAATGCTAGTTGGAGTAATAAATCTCTGGAACAGATTTG
GAATCACACGACCTGGATGGAGTGGGACAGAGAAATTAACAATTACACAAGCTTAATACACTCCTTAATT
GAAGAATCGCAAAACCAGCAAGAAAAGAATGAACAAGAATTATTGGAATTAGATAAATGGGCAAGTTTGT
GGAATTGGTTTAACATAACAAATTGGCTGTGGTATATAAAATTATTCATAATGATAGTAGGAGGCTTGGT
AGGTTTAAGAATAGTTTTTGCTGTACTTTCTATAGTGAATAGAGTTAGGCAGGGATATTCACCATTATCG
TTTCAGACCCACCTCCCAACCCCGAGGGGACCCATGCATTGCATCTCAATTAGTCAGCAACCAGGTGTGG
AAAGTCCCCAGGCTCCCCAGCAGGCAGAAGTATGCAAAGCATGCGTCTCAATTAGTCAGCAACCATAGTC
CCGCCCCTAACTCCGCCCATCCCGCCCCTAACTCCGCCCAGTTCCGCCCATTCTCCGCCCCATGGCTGAC
TAATTTTTTTTATTTATGCAGAGGCCGAGGCCGCCTCGGCCTCTGAGCTATTCCAGAAGTAGTGAGGAGG
CTTTTTTGGAGGCCTAGGCTTTTGCAAAAAGCTTTCTAGAGGTACCACCGGAGCTTACCATGACCGAGTA
CAAGCCCACGGTGCGCCTCGCCACCCGCGACGACGTCCCCAGGGCCGTACGCACCCTCGCCGCCGCGTTC
GCCGACTACCCCGCCACGCGCCACACCGTCGATCCGGACCGCCACATCGAGCGGGTCACCGAGCTGCAAG
AACTCTTCCTCACGCGCGTCGGGCTCGACATCGGCAAGGTGTGGGTCGCGGACGACGGCGCCGCCGTGGC
GGTCTGGACCACGCCGGAGAGCGTCGAAGCGGGGGCGGTGTTCGCCGAGATCGGCCCGCGCATGGCCGAG
TTGAGCGGTTCCCGGCTGGCCGCGCAGCAACAGATGGAAGGCCTCCTGGCGCCGCACCGGCCCAAGGAGC
CCGCGTGGTTCCTGGCCACCGTCGGCGTCTCGCCCGACCACCAGGGCAAGGGTCTGGGCAGCGCCGTCGT
GCTCCCCGGAGTGGAGGCGGCCGAGCGCGCCGGGGTGCCCGCCTTCCTGGAGACCTCCGCGCCCCGCAAC
CTCCCCTTCTACGAGCGGCTCGGCTTCACCGTCACCGCCGACGTCGAGGTGCCCGAAGGACCGCGCACCT
GGTGCATGACCCGCAAGCCCGGTGCCAGTTAACGAATTCTAGATCTTGAGACAAATGGCAGTATTCATCC
ACAATTTTAAAAGAAAAGGGGGGATTGGGGGGTACAGTGCAGGGGAAAGAATAGTAGACATAATAGCAAC
AGACATACAAACTAAAGAATTACAAAAACAAATTACAAAAATTCAAAATTTTCGGGTTTATTACAGGGAC
AGCAGAGATCCACTTTGGCGCCGGCTCGAGGCCTGCAGGTGCAAAGATGGATAAAGTTTTAAACAGAGAG
GAATCTTTGCAGCTAATGGACCTTCTAGGTCTTGAAAGGAGTGGGAATTGGCTCCGGTGCCCGTCAGTGG
GCAGAGCGCACATCGCCCACAGTCCCCGAGAAGTTGGGGGGAGGGGTCGGCAATTGAACCGGTGCCTAGA
GAAGGTGGCGCGGGGTAAACTGGGAAAGTGATGTCGTGTACTGGCTCCGCCTTTTTCCCGAGGGTGGGGG
AGAACCGTATATAAGTGCAGTAGTCGCCGTGAACGTTCTTTTTCGCAACGGGTTTGCCGCCAGAACACAG
GTAAGTGCCGTGTGTGGTTCCCGCGGGCCTGGCCTCTTTACGGGTTATGGCCCTTGCGTGCCTTGAATTA
CTTCCACCTGGCTGCAGTACGTGATTCTTGATCCCGAGCTTCGGGTTGGAAGTGGGTGGGAGAGTTCGAG
GCCTTGCGCTTAAGGAGCCCCTTCGCCTCGTGCTTGAGTTGAGGCCTGGCCTGGGCGCTGGGGCCGCCGC
GTGCGAATCTGGTGGCACCTTCGCGCCTGTCTCGCTGCTTTCGATAAGTCTCTAGCCATTTAAAATTTTT
GATGACCTGCTGCGACGCTTTTTTTCTGGCAAGATAGTCTTGTAAATGCGGGCCAAGATCTGCACACTGG
TATTTCGGTTTTTGGGGCCGCGGGCGGCGACGGGGCCCGTGCGTCCCAGCGCACATGTTCGGCGAGGCGG
GGCCTGCGAGCGCGGCCACCGAGAATCGGACGGGGGTAGTCTCAAGCTGGCCGGCCTGCTCTGGTGCCTG
GCCTCGCGCCGCCGTGTATCGCCCCGCCCTGGGCGGCAAGGCTGGCCCGGTCGGCACCAGTTGCGTGAGC
GGAAAGATGGCCGCTTCCCGGCCCTGCTGCAGGGAGCTCAAAATGGAGGACGCGGCGCTCGGGAGAGCGG
GCGGGTGAGTCACCCACACAAAGGAAAAGGGCCTTTCCGTCCTCAGCCGTCGCTTCATGTGACTCCACGG
AGTACCGGGCGCCGTCCAGGCACCTCGATTAGTTCTCGAGCTTTTGGAGTACGTCGTCTTTAGGTTGGGG
GGAGGGGTTTTATGCGATGGAGTTTCCCCACACTGAGTGGGTGGAGACTGAAGTTAGGCCAGCTTGGCAC
TTGATGTAATTCTCCTTGGAATTTGCCCTTTTTGAGTTTGGATCTTGGTTCATTCTCAAGCCTCAGACAG
TGGTTCAAAGTTTTTTTCTTCCATTTCAGGTGTCGTGAGGCTAGCACCGCCACCATGGACCCAGTGGCTT
TTAAGGATGTGGCTGTGAACTTCACCCAGGAGGAGTGGGCTTTGCTGGATATTTCCCAGAGGAAACTCTA
CAGGGAAGTGATGCTGGAAACTTTCAGGAACCTGACCTCTTTAGGAAAAAGGTGGAAAGACCAGAACATT
GAATATGAGCACCAAAACCCCAGGAGAAACTTCAGGAGTCTCATAGAAGAAAAAGTCAATGAAATTAAAG
ATGACAGTCATTGTGGAGAAACTTTTACCCCAGTTCCAGATGACAGACTGAACTTCCAGGAGAAGAAAGC
TTCTCCTGAAGTAAAATCATGTGAAAGCTTTGTGTGTGGAGAAGTTGGCCTAGGTAACTCATCTTTTAAT
ATGAACATCAGAGGTGACATTGGACACAAGGCATATGAGTATCAGGAATATGGACCAAAGCCATGTAAGT
GTCAACAACCTAAAAAAGCCTTCAGATACCGCCCCTCCTTTAGAACACAAGAAAGGGATCACACTGGAGA
GAAACCCAATGCTTGTAAAGTATGTGGAAAAACCTTTATTTCCCATTCAAGTGTTCGAAGACACATGGTA
ATGCACAGTGGGGATGGACCTTATAAATGTAAGTTTTGTGGGAAAGCATTCCATTGTCTCAGATTATATC
TTATCCATGAAAGAATTCACACTGGAGAGAAACCATGTGAATGTAAACAGTGTGGTAAATCCTTTAGTTA
TTCTGCTACCCATCGAATACATAAAAGAACTCACACTGGAGAAAAGCCTTATGAATATCAGGAGTGTGGG
AAAGCATTTCATAGTCCCAGATCCTATCGTAGACATGAAAGGATTCACATGGGAGAAAAGGCTTATCAAT
GTAAGGAATGTGGAAAAGCATTCACGTGTCCCCGTTATGTTCGTATACATGAAAGGACCCACTCTAGGAA
AAATCTCTATGAATGTAAGCAGTGTGGGAAAGCATTATCCTCTCTTACAAGTTTTCAAACACACGTAAGA
TTGCACTCTGGAGAAAGACCTTATGAATGTAAGATATGTGGAAAAGACTTTTGTTCTGTGAATTCATTTC
AAAGACATGAAAAAATTCACAGTGGAGAGAAACCCTATAAATGTAAGCAGTGTGGTAAAGCCTTCCCTCA
TTCCAGTTCCCTTCGATATCATGAAAGGACTCACACTGGAGAGAAACCCTATGAGTGTAAGCAATGTGGG
AAAGCCTTCAGATCTGCCTCACACCTTCGAGTGCATGGTAGGACTCACACTGGAGAGAAACCGTATGAAT
GTAAGGAATGTGGGAAAGCCTTCAGATATGTGAATAACCTTCAAAGTCATGAAAGGACACAAACACACAT
AAGAATACACTCTGGAGAAAGACGTTATAAATGTAAGATATGTGGGAAAGGCTTTTATTGTCCCAAATCA
TTTCAAAGACATGAAAAAACTCACACTGGAGAGAAACTCTATGAATGCAAGCAACGTTCAGTAGTTCCTT
CAGTAGTTCCAGTTCCTTTTGATATCATGAAAGGACTCACACTGGAGAGAAGCCCTATAAATGCGAGCAA
TGTGGGAAAGCCTTCAGAGCTGTGTCAATCCTTTGAATGCATGGTAGGACTCACCCTGAAGAGAAACCCT
ATGAGTGTGAGCAATGACGGAAAGCCTTCAGATCTGCCCCACACCTTTGAATACGTGGTAGGACACACAA
TGGAGAGAAGCCCTATGCATGTAAGGAATGTGGGAAACCCTTCGGATCTGCCCAGAACCTTCGAATTCAT
GAAAGGACACAAACACACATAGTAATGAACTAGTCCGTAACTTGAAAGTATTTCGATTTCTTGGCTTTAT
ATATCTTGTGGAAAGGACGATGCATATCACCCACTACAAACGAGACGCGTTAAGTCGACAATCAACCTCT
GGATTACAAAATTTGTGAAAGATTGACTGGTATTCTTAACTATGTTGCTCCTTTTACGCTATGTGGATAC
GCTGCTTTAATGCCTTTGTATCATGCTATTGCTTCCCGTATGGCTTTCATTTTCTCCTCCTTGTATAAAT
CCTGGTTGCTGTCTCTTTATGAGGAGTTGTGGCCCGTTGTCAGGCAACGTGGCGTGGTGTGCACTGTGTT
TGCTGACGCAACCCCCACTGGTTGGGGCATTGCCACCACCTGTCAGCTCCTTTCCGGGACTTTCGCTTTC
CCCCTCCCTATTGCCACGGCGGAACTCATCGCCGCCTGCCTTGCCCGCTGCTGGACAGGGGCTCGGCTGT
TGGGCACTGACAATTCCGTGGTGTTGTCGGGGAAATCATCGTCCTTTCCTTGGCTGCTCGCCTGTGTTGC
CACCTGGATTCTGCGCGGGACGTCCTTCTGCTACGTCCCTTCGGCCCTCAATCCAGCGGACCTTCCTTCC
CGCGGCCTGCTGCCGGCTCTGCGGCCTCTTCCGCGTCTTCGCCTTCGCCCTCAGACGAGTCGGATCTCCC
TTTGGGCCGCCTCCCCGCGTCGACTTTAAGACCAATGACTTACAAGGCAGCTGTAGATCTTAGCCACTTT
TTAAAAGAAAAGGGGGGACTGGAAGGGCTAATTCACTCCCAACGAAGACAAGATCTGCTTTTTGCTTGTA
CTGGGTCTCTCTGGTTAGACCAGATCTGAGCCTGGGAGCTCTCTGGCTAACTAGGGAACCCACTGCTTAA
GCCTCAATAAAGCTTGCCTTGAGTGCTTCAAGTAGTGTGTGCCCGTCTGTTGTGTGACTCTGGTAACTAG
AGATCCCTCAGACCCTTTTAGTCAGTGTGGAAAATCTCTAGCAGTACGTATAGTAGTTCATGTCATCTTA
TTATTCAGTATTTATAACTTGCAAAGAAATGAATATCAGAGAGTGAGAGGAACTTGTTTATTGCAGCTTA
TAATGGTTACAAATAAAGCAATAGCATCACAAATTTCACAAATAAAGCATTTTTTTCACTGCATTCTAGT
TGTGGTTTGTCCAAACTCATCAATGTATCTTATCATGTCTGGCTCTAGCTATCCCGCCCCTAACTCCGCC
CATCCCGCCCCTAACTCCGCCCAGTTCCGCCCATTCTCCGCCCCATGGCTGACTAATTTTTTTTATTTAT
GCAGAGGCCGAGGCCGCCTCGGCCTCTGAGCTATTCCAGAAGTAGTGAGGAGGCTTTTTTGGAGGCCTAG
GGACGTACCCAATTCGCCCTATAGTGAGTCGTATTACGCGCGCTCACTGGCCGTCGTTTTACAACGTCGT
GACTGGGAAAACCCTGGCGTTACCCAACTTAATCGCCTTGCAGCACATCCCCCTTTCGCCAGCTGGCGTA
ATAGCGAAGAGGCCCGCACCGATCGCCCTTCCCAACAGTTGCGCAGCCTGAATGGCGAATGGG
[124 nt withheld, positions 7484-7607]
C
[91 nt withheld, positions 7609-7699]
A
[49 nt withheld, positions 7701-7749]
CCTTTGACGTTGGAGTCCACGTTCTTT
[37 nt withheld, positions 7777-7813]
ACCCTATCTCGGTCTATTCTTTTGATTTATAAGGGATTTTGCCGATTTCGGCCTATTGGTTAAAAAATGA
GCTGATTTAACAAAAATTTAACGCGAATTTTAACAAAATATTAACGCTTACAATTTAGGTGGCACTTTTC
GGGGAAATGTGCGCGGAACCCCTATTTGTTTATTTTTCTAAATACATTCAAATATGTATCCGCTCATGAG
ACAATAACCCTGATAAATGCTTCAATAATATTGAAAAAGGAAGAGTATGAGTATTCAACATTTCCGTGTC
GCCCTTATTCCCTTTTTTGCGGCATTTTGCCTTCCTGTTTTTGCTCACCCAGAAACGCTGGTGAAAGTAA
AAGATGCTGAAGATCAGTTGGGTGCACGAGTGGGTTACATCGAACTGGATCTCAACAGCGGTAAGATCCT
TGAGAGTTTTCGCCCCGAAGAACGTTTTCCAATGATGAGCACTTTTAAAGTTCTGCTATGTGGCGCGGTA
TTATCCCGTATTGACGCCGGGCAAGAGCAACTCGGTCGCCGCATACACTATTCTCAGAATGACTTGGTTG
AGTACTCACCAGTCACAGAAAAGCATCTTACGGATGGCATGACAGTAAGAGAATTATGCAGTGCTGCCAT
AACCATGAGTGATAACACTGCGGCCAACTTACTTCTGACAACGATCGGAGGACCGAAGGAGCTAACCGCT
TTTTTGCACAACATGGGGGATCATGTAACTCGCCTTGATCGTTGGGAACCGGAGCTGAATGAAGCCATAC
CAAACGACGAGCGTGACACCACGATGCCTGTAGCAATGGCAACAACGTTGCGCAAACTATTAACTGGCGA
ACTACTTACTCTAGCTTCCCGGCAACAATTAATAGACTGGATGGAGGCGGATAAAGTTGCAGGACCACTT
CTGCGCTCGGCCCTTCCGGCTGGCTGGTTTATTGCTGATAAATCTGGAGCCGGTGAGCGTGGGTCTCGCG
GTATCATTGCAGCACTGGGGCCAGATGGTAAGCCCTCCCGTATCGTAGTTATCTACACGACGGGGAGTCA
GGCAACTATGGATGAACGAAATAGACAGATCGCTGAGATAGGTGCCTCACTGATTAAGCATTGGTAACTG
TCAGACCAAGTTTACTCATATATACTTTAGATTGATTTAAAACTTCATTTTTAATTTAAAAGGATCTAGG
TGAAGATCCTTTTTGATAATCTCATGACCAAAATCCCTTAACGTGAGTTTTCGTTCCACTGAGCGTCAGA
CCCCGTAGAAAAGATCAAAGGATCTTCTTGAGATCCTTTTTTTCTGCGCGTAATCTGCTGCTTGCAAACA
AAAAAACCACCGCTACCAGCGGTGGTTTGTTTGCCGGATCAAGAGCTACCAACTCTTTTTCCGAAGGTAA
CTGGCTTCAGCAGAGCGCAGATACCAAATACTGTTCTTCTAGTGTAGCCGTAGTTAGGCCACCACTTCAA
GAACTCTGTAGCACCGCCTACATACCTCGCTCTGCTAATCCTGTTACCAGTGGCTGCTGCCAGTGGCGAT
AAGTCGTGTCTTACCGGGTTGGACTCAAGACGATAGTTACCGGATAAGGCGCAGCGGTCGGGCTGAACGG
GGGGTTCGTGCACACAGCCCAGCTTGGAGCGAACGACCTACACCGAACTGAGATACCTACAGCGTGAGCT
ATGAGAAAGCGCCACGCTTCCCGAAGGGAGAAAGGCGGACAGGTATCCGGTAAGCGGCAGGGTCGGAACA
GGAGAGCGCACGAGGGAGCTTCCAGGGGGAAACGCCTGGTATCTTTATAGTCCTGTCGGGTTTCGCCACC
TCTGACTTGAGCGTCGATTTTTGTGATGCTCGTCAGGGGGGCGGAGCCTATGGAAAAACGCCAGCAACGC
GGCCTTTTTACGGTTCCTGGCCTTTTGCTGGCCTTTTGCTCACATGTTCTTTCCTGCGTTATCCCCTGAT
TCTGTGGATAACCGTATTACCGCCTTTGAGTGAGCTGATACCGCTCGCCGCAGCCGAACGACCGAGCGCA
GCGAGTCAGTGAGCGAGGAAGCGGAAGAGCGCCCAATACGCAAACCGCCTCTCCCCGCGCGTTGGCCGAT
TCATTAATGCAGCTGGCACGACAGGTTTCCCGACTGGAAAGCGGGCAGTGAGCGCAACGCAATTAATGTG
AGTTAGCTCACTCATTAGGCACCCCAGGCTTTACACTTTATGCTTCCGGCTCGTATGTTGTGTGGAATTG
TGAGCGGATAACAATTTCACACAGGAAACAGCTATGACCATGATTACGCCAAGCGCGCAATTAACCCTCA
CTAAAGGGAACAAAAGCTGGAGCTGCAAGC
Features (pLannotate 1.2.2; 31 found; start..end, strand, type, name):
      5..231     +  promoter       RSV promoter: Rous sarcoma virus enhancer/promoter
    232..412     +  LTR            5' LTR (truncated): truncated 5' long terminal repeat (LTR) from HIV-1
    459..584     +  misc_feature   HIV-1 Ψ: packaging signal of human immunodeficiency virus type 1
    568..931     +  CDS            HIV-1 gag (fragment): gag protein from human immunodeficiency virus 1; gag
   1077..1310    +  misc_feature   RRE: The Rev response element (RRE) of HIV-1 allows for Rev-dependent mRNA export from the nucleus to the cytoplasm.
   1687..1713    +  CDS            Rev (fragment): human immunodeficiency virus 1 (HIV-1) Rev protein; rev; enhances nuclear export of unspliced and incompletely spliced viral mRNAs
   1720..1743    +  promoter       SV40 promoter (fragment): SV40 early promoter
   1744..1815    +  promoter       SV40 promoter (fragment): SV40 enhancer and early promoter
   1839..1974    +  rep_origin     SV40 ori: SV40 origin of replication
   2020..2616    +  CDS            PuroR (fragment): puromycin N-acetyltransferase; pac from Streptomyces; confers resistance to puromycin
   2665..2782    +  misc_feature   cPPT/CTS: central polypurine tract and central termination sequence of HIV-1
   2847..2913    +  CDS            small t antigen (fragment): SV40 (simian virus 40) small t antigen
   2920..4098    +  promoter       EF-1α promoter: strong constitutive promoter for human elongation factor EF-1α
   4115..5704    +  CDS            ZNF440 (fragment): ZN440_HUMAN - Experimental evidence at protein level: Swiss-Prot protein existence level 1. May be involved in transcriptional regulation. From Homo sapiens (Human).
   5915..5968    +  promoter       U6 promoter (fragment): RNA polymerase III promoter for human U6 snRNA
   6010..6598    +  misc_feature   WPRE: woodchuck hepatitis virus posttranscriptional regulatory element
   6649..6668    +  misc_feature   cPPT/CTS (fragment): central polypurine tract and central termination sequence of HIV-1
   6670..6903    +  LTR            3' LTR (ΔU3): self-inactivating 3' long terminal repeat (LTR) from HIV-1
   6981..7102    +  polyA_signal   SV40 poly(A) signal: SV40 polyadenylation signal
   7142..7277    +  rep_origin     SV40 ori: SV40 origin of replication
   7298..7316    -  promoter       T7 promoter: promoter for bacteriophage T7 RNA polymerase
   7324..7479    +  CDS            lacZα (fragment): LacZα fragment of β-galactosidase; lacZ fragment
   7484..7912    +  rep_origin     f1 ori (sequence partly withheld): f1 bacteriophage origin of replication; arrow indicates direction of (+) strand synthesis
   7965..8069    +  promoter       AmpR promoter: bla
   8070..8930    +  CDS            AmpR: β-lactamase; bla; confers resistance to ampicillin, carbenicillin, and related antibiotics
   9101..9689    +  rep_origin     ori: high-copy-number ColE1/pMB1/pBR322/pUC origin of replication
   9872..9964    +  CDS            lacI (fragment): lac repressor; lacI; The lac repressor binds to the lac operator to inhibit transcription in E. coli. This inhibition can be relieved by adding lactose or isopropyl-β-D-thiogalactopyranoside (IPTG).
   9977..9998    +  protein_bind   CAP binding site: CAP binding activates transcription in the presence of cAMP. E. coli catabolite activator protein
  10013..10043   +  promoter       lac promoter: promoter for the E. coli lac operon
  10051..10067   +  protein_bind   lac operator: The lac repressor binds to the lac operator to inhibit transcription in E. coli. This inhibition can be relieved by adding lactose or isopropyl-β-D-thiogalactopyranoside (IPTG). lac repressor encoded by lacI
  10112..10130   +  promoter       T3 promoter: promoter for bacteriophage T3 RNA polymerase
