[The description below was written by a language model from this plasmid's Addgene catalogue record and pLannotate feature annotations shown in this document.]
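Description:
TFORF2755 is a third-generation-style, self-inactivating lentiviral expression plasmid built on the pLX_TRC317 backbone and carrying the human zinc-finger gene ZNF440 as a barcoded transcription factor ORF. It is propagated in E. coli through a high-copy ColE1/pUC origin with ampicillin selection (AmpR under its own bla promoter). An f1 origin and remnants of a lac/lacZα cloning region with flanking T7 and T3 promoters are also present in the bacterial portion. The depositor notes that recombination can occur, as is common for LTR-containing plasmids.

The viral genome is transcribed from an RSV promoter fused to a truncated HIV-1 5' LTR, followed by the Ψ packaging signal, a gag fragment and the RRE for Rev-dependent nuclear export. It ends in a ΔU3 3' LTR that inactivates LTR promoter activity after integration, with an SV40 polyadenylation signal downstream. Within this unit, an SV40 early promoter/origin drives puromycin N-acetyltransferase for selection of transduced mammalian cells. A cPPT/CTS element, which aids nuclear import of the viral genome, precedes the main cassette. There, the strong constitutive EF-1α promoter drives the ZNF440 coding sequence, and a WPRE downstream enhances transcript stability and expression. The short U6 promoter fragment annotated between the ORF and the WPRE is only a partial match, and the record does not give it a function. The unique 24-bp barcode described in the catalogue entry is not annotated in the feature table.

The plasmid belongs to a collection of transcription factor overexpression vectors. Its barcode allows the delivered factor to be identified in pooled screens, such as those for directed cell differentiation.
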