Addgene plasmid #144352: TFORF2755
Purpose: Lentiviral vector for overexpressing transcription factor ORFs with unique 24-bp barcodes. Barcodes facilitate identification of transcription factors in pooled screens.
Depositing lab: Feng Zhang. Depositing organization: Broad Institute. Publication: A transcription factor atlas of directed differentiation. Joung J, Ma S, Tay T, Geiger-Schuller KR, Kirchgatterer PC, Verdine VK, Guo B, Arias-Garcia MA, Allen WE, Singh A, Kuksenko O, Abudayyeh OO, Gootenberg JS, Fu Z, Macrae RK, Buenrostro JD, Regev A, Zhang F. Cell. 2023 Jan 5;186(1):209-229.e26. doi: 10.1016/j.cell.2022.11.026. PubMed 36608654.
Backbone
  Vector backbone: pLX_TRC317
  Backbone manufacturer: Broad Institute Genetic Perturbation Platform
  Backbone size w/o insert (bp): 8264
  Vector type: Mammalian Expression, Lentiviral
  Selectable markers: Puromycin
Growth in bacteria
  Bacterial resistance: Ampicillin, 100 μg/mL
  Growth temperature: 37°C
  Growth strain: NEB Stable
  Copy number: High Copy
Gene/Insert
  Gene/Insert name: ZNF440
  Species: H. sapiens (human)
  Insert size (bp): 1889
  Entrez Gene: ZNF440 (a.k.a. FLJ37933)
  Promoter: EF1a
  Cloning method: Unknown
  Sequencing primers: 5′ GGGTGGAGACTGAAGTTAGGCCAG; 3′ CACATAGCGTAAAAGGAGCAACATAG
Terms and licenses: Academic/Nonprofit Terms; Industry Terms: Not Available to Industry
Depositor comments: NM_152357,ENST00000304060 . The transcription factor ORF portion of this plasmid was synthesized by Genewiz. Please test multiple small colonies in case of plasmid recombination. To make this collection available in a timely manner, a portion of this collection was not fully sequenced by Addgene. If an Addgene verified full plasmid sequence is not available, please contact us prior to placing an order to request the full sequence.
How to cite: TFORF2755 was a gift from Feng Zhang (Addgene plasmid # 144352 ; http://n2t.net/addgene:144352 ; RRID:Addgene_144352)
