>Addgene plasmid #144352 | TFORF2755 | depositor partial sequence | sequence record 285171 | Insert
ACCGCCACCATGGACCCAGTGGCTTTTAAGGATGTGGCTGTGAACTTCACCCAGGAGGAGTGGGCTTTGC
TGGATATTTCCCAGAGGAAACTCTACAGGGAAGTGATGCTGGAAACTTTCAGGAACCTGACCTCTTTAGG
AAAAAGGTGGAAAGACCAGAACATTGAATATGAGCACCAAAACCCCAGGAGAAACTTCAGGAGTCTCATA
GAAGAAAAAGTCAATGAAATTAAAGATGACAGTCATTGTGGAGAAACTTTTACCCCAGTTCCAGATGACA
GACTGAACTTCCAGGAGAAGAAAGCTTCTCCTGAAGTAAAATCATGTGAAAGCTTTGTGTGTGGAGAAGT
TGGCCTAGGTAACTCATCTTTTAATATGAACATCAGAGGTGACATTGGACACAAGGCATATGAGTATCAG
GAATATGGACCAAAGCCATGTAAGTGTCAACAACCTAAAAAAGCCTTCAGATACCGCCCCTCCTTTAGAA
CACAAGAAAGGGATCACACTGGAGAGAAACCCAATGCTTGTAAAGTATGTGGAAAAACCTTTATTTCCCA
TTCAAGTGTTCGAAGACACATGGTAATGCACAGTGGGGATGGACCTTATAAATGTAAGTTTTGTGGGAAA
GCATTCCATTGTCTCAGATTATATCTTATCCATGAAAGAATTCACACTGGAGAGAAACCATGTGAATGTA
AACAGTGTGGTAAATCCTTTAGTTATTCTGCTACCCATCGAATACATAAAAGAACTCACACTGGAGAAAA
GCCTTATGAATATCAGGAGTGTGGGAAAGCATTTCATAGTCCCAGATCCTATCGTAGACATGAAAGGATT
CACATGGGAGAAAAGGCTTATCAATGTAAGGAATGTGGAAAAGCATTCACGTGTCCCCGTTATGTTCGTA
TACATGAAAGGACCCACTCTAGGAAAAATCTCTATGAATGTAAGCAGTGTGGGAAAGCATTATCCTCTCT
TACAAGTTTTCAAACACACGTAAGATTGCACTCTGGAGAAAGACCTTATGAATGTAAGATATGTGGAAAA
GACTTTTGTTCTGTGAATTCATTTCAAAGACATGAAAAAATTCACAGTGGAGAGAAACCCTATAAATGTA
AGCAGTGTGGTAAAGCCTTCCCTCATTCCAGTTCCCTTCGATATCATGAAAGGACTCACACTGGAGAGAA
ACCCTATGAGTGTAAGCAATGTGGGAAAGCCTTCAGATCTGCCTCACACCTTCGAGTGCATGGTAGGACT
CACACTGGAGAGAAACCGTATGAATGTAAGGAATGTGGGAAAGCCTTCAGATATGTGAATAACCTTCAAA
GTCATGAAAGGACACAAACACACATAAGAATACACTCTGGAGAAAGACGTTATAAATGTAAGATATGTGG
GAAAGGCTTTTATTGTCCCAAATCATTTCAAAGACATGAAAAAACTCACACTGGAGAGAAACTCTATGAA
TGCAAGCAACGTTCAGTAGTTCCTTCAGTAGTTCCAGTTCCTTTTGATATCATGAAAGGACTCACACTGG
AGAGAAGCCCTATAAATGCGAGCAATGTGGGAAAGCCTTCAGAGCTGTGTCAATCCTTTGAATGCATGGT
AGGACTCACCCTGAAGAGAAACCCTATGAGTGTGAGCAATGACGGAAAGCCTTCAGATCTGCCCCACACC
TTTGAATACGTGGTAGGACACACAATGGAGAGAAGCCCTATGCATGTAAGGAATGTGGGAAACCCTTCGG
ATCTGCCCAGAACCTTCGAATTCATGAAAGGACACAAACACACATAGTAATGAACTAGTCCGTAACTTGA
AAGTATTTCGATTTCTTGGCTTTATATATCTTGTGGAAAGGACGATGCATATCACCCACTACAAACGAG
