>Addgene plasmid #144352 | TFORF2755 | depositor partial sequence | sequence record 285172 | Barcode
TGCATATCACCCACTACAAACGAG
